>Addgene plasmid #147761 | pCIneo-V5-SBP-MBP-HsPNRC2_V | depositor full sequence | sequence record 290208 | Full Sequence
TCAATATTGGCCATTAGCCATATTATTCATTGGTTATATAGCATAAATCAATATTGGCTATTGGCCATTG
CATACGTTGTATCTATATCATAATATGTACATTTATATTGGCTCATGTCCAATATGACCGCCATGTTGGC
ATTGATTATTGACTAGTTATTAATAGTAATCAATTACGGGGTCATTAGTTCATAGCCCATATATGGAGTT
CCGCGTTACATAACTTACGGTAAATGGCCCGCCTGGCTGACCGCCCAACGACCCCCGCCCATTGACGTCA
ATAATGACGTATGTTCCCATAGTAACGCCAATAGGGACTTTCCATTGACGTCAATGGGTGGAGTATTTAC
GGTAAACTGCCCACTTGGCAGTACATCAAGTGTATCATATGCCAAGTCCGCCCCCTATTGACGTCAATGA
CGGTAAATGGCCCGCCTGGCATTATGCCCAGTACATGACCTTACGGGACTTTCCTACTTGGCAGTACATC
TACGTATTAGTCATCGCTATTACCATGGTGATGCGGTTTTGGCAGTACACCAATGGGCGTGGATAGCGGT
TTGACTCACGGGGATTTCCAAGTCTCCACCCCATTGACGTCAATGGGAGTTTGTTTTGGCACCAAAATCA
ACGGGACTTTCCAAAATGTCGTAACAACTGCGATCGCCCGCCCCGTTGACGCAAATGGGCGGTAGGCGTG
TACGGTGGGAGGTCTATATAAGCAGAGCTCGTTTAGTGAACCGTCAGATCACTAGAAGCTTTATTGCGGT
AGTTTATCACAGTTAAATTGCTAACGCAGTCAGTGCTTCTGACACAACAGTCTCGAACTTAAGCTGCAGT
GACTCTCTTAAGGTAGCCTTGCAGAAGTTGGTCGTGAGGCACTGGGCAGGTAAGTATCAAGGTTACAAGA
CAGGTTTAAGGAGACCAATAGAAACTGGGCTTGTCGAGACAGAGAAGACTCTTGCGTTTCTGATAGGCAC
CTATTGGTCTTACTGACATCCACTTTGCCTTTCTCTCCACAGGTGTCCACTCCCAGTTCAATTACAGCTC
TTAAGGCTAGAGTACTTAATACGACTCACTATAGGCTAGCAATTGCGGCCACCATGGGTAAGCCTATCCC
TAACCCTCTCCTCGGTCTCGATTCTACGCCCGGAAGCGGTAGCGGTACCATGGACGAGAAGACCACCGGC
TGGGGGGGCGGCCACGTGGTGGAGGGCCTGGCCGGCGAGCTGGAGCAGCTGCGGGCCAGGCTGGAGCACC
ACCCTCAGGGCCAGCGGGAGCCCTCCGGCGGCTGCAAGCCCCTCGACATGAAAATCGAAGAAGGTAAACT
GGTAATCTGGATTAACGGCGATAAAGGCTATAACGGTCTCGCTGAAGTCGGTAAGAAATTCGAGAAAGAT
ACCGGAATTAAAGTCACCGTTGAGCATCCGGATAAACTGGAAGAGAAATTCCCGCAGGTTGCGGCAACTG
GCGATGGCCCTGACATTATCTTCTGGGCACACGACCGCTTTGGTGGCTACGCTCAATCTGGCCTGTTGGC
TGAAATCACCCCGGACAAAGCGTTCCAGGACAAGCTGTATCCGTTTACCTGGGATGCCGTACGTTACAAC
GGCAAGCTGATTGCTTACCCGATCGCTGTTGAAGCGTTATCGCTGATTTATAACAAAGATCTGCTGCCGA
ACCCGCCAAAAACCTGGGAAGAGATCCCGGCGCTGGATAAAGAACTGAAAGCGAAAGGTAAGAGCGCGCT
GATGTTCAACCTGCAAGAACCGTACTTCACCTGGCCGCTGATTGCTGCTGACGGGGGTTATGCGTTCAAG
TATGAAAACGGCAAGTACGACATTAAAGACGTGGGCGTGGATAACGCTGGCGCGAAAGCGGGTCTGACCT
TCCTGGTTGACCTGATTAAAAGCAAACACATGAATGCAGACACCGATTACTCCATCGCAGAAGCTGCCTT
TAATAAAGGCGAAACAGCGATGACCATCAACGGCCCGTGGGCATGGTCCAACATCGACACCAGCAAAGTG
AATTATGGTGTAACGGTACTGCCGACCTTCAAGGGTCAACCATCCAAACCGTTCGTTGGCGTGCTGAGCG
CAGGTATTAACGCCGCCAGTCCGAACAAAGAGCTGGCGAAAGAGTTCCTCGAAAACTATCTGCTGACTGA
TGAAGGTCTGGAAGCGGTTAATAAAGACAAACCGCTGGGTGCCGTAGCGCTGAAGTCTTACGAGGAAGAG
TTGGCGAAAGATCCACGTATTGCCGCCACCATGGAAAACGCCCAGAAAGGTGAAATCATGCCGAACATCC
CGCAGATGTCCGCTTTCTGGTATGCCGTGCGTACTGCGGTGATCAACGCCGCCAGCGGTCGTCAGACTGT
CGATGAAGCCCTGAAAGACCCTCCACTCGAGATGGGTGGTGGAGAGAGGTATAACATTCCAGCCCCTCAA
TCTAGAAATGTTAGTAAGAACCAACAACAGCTTAACAGACAGAAGACCAAGGAACAGAATTCCCAGATGA
AGATTGTTCATAAGAAAAAAGAAAGAGGACATGGTTATAACTCATCAGCAGCTGCCTGGCAGGCCATGCA
AAATGGGGGGAAGAACAAAAATTTTCCAAATAATCAAAGTTGGAATTCTAGCTTATCAGGTCCCAGGTTA
CTTTTTAAATCTCAAGCTAATCAGAACTATGCTGGTGCCAAATTTAGTGAGCCGCCATCACCAAGTGTTC
TTCCCAAACCACCAAGCCACTGGGTCCCTGTTTCCTTTAATCCTTCAGATAAGGAAATAATGACATTTCA
ACTTAAAACCTTACTTAAAGTACAGGTATAAGCGGCCGCTTCCCTTTAGTGAGGGTTAATGCTTCGAGCA
GACATGATAAGATACATTGATGAGTTTGGACAAACCACAACTAGAATGCAGTGAAAAAAATGCTTTATTT
GTGAAATTTGTGATGCTATTGCTTTATTTGTAACCATTATAAGCTGCAATAAACAAGTTAACAACAACAA
TTGCATTCATTTTATGTTTCAGGTTCAGGGGGAGATGTGGGAGGTTTTTTAAAGCAAGTAAAACCTCTAC
AAATGTGGTAAAATCCGATAAGGATCGATCCGGGCTGGCGTAATAGCGAAGAGGCCCGCACCGATCGCCC
TTCCCAACAGTTGCGCAGCCTGAATGGCGAATGG
[124 nt withheld, positions 3185-3308]
C
[91 nt withheld, positions 3310-3400]
A
[49 nt withheld, positions 3402-3450]
CCTTTGACGTTGGAGTCCACGTTCTTT
[37 nt withheld, positions 3478-3514]
ACCCTATCTCGGTCTATTCTTTTGATTTATAAGGGATTTTGCCGATTTCGGCCTATTGGTTAAAAAATGA
GCTGATTTAACAAAAATTTAACGCGAATTTTAACAAAATATTAACGCTTACAATTTCCTGATGCGGTATT
TTCTCCTTACGCATCTGTGCGGTATTTCACACCGCATACGCGGATCTGCGCAGCACCATGGCCTGAAATA
ACCTCTGAAAGAGGAACTTGGTTAGGTACCTTCTGAGGCGGAAAGAACCAGCTGTGGAATGTGTGTCAGT
TAGGGTGTGGAAAGTCCCCAGGCTCCCCAGCAGGCAGAAGTATGCAAAGCATGCATCTCAATTAGTCAGC
AACCAGGTGTGGAAAGTCCCCAGGCTCCCCAGCAGGCAGAAGTATGCAAAGCATGCATCTCAATTAGTCA
GCAACCATAGTCCCGCCCCTAACTCCGCCCATCCCGCCCCTAACTCCGCCCAGTTCCGCCCATTCTCCGC
CCCATGGCTGACTAATTTTTTTTATTTATGCAGAGGCCGAGGCCGCCTCGGCCTCTGAGCTATTCCAGAA
GTAGTGAGGAGGCTTTTTTGGAGGCCTAGGCTTTTGCAAAAAGCTTGATTCTTCTGACACAACAGTCTCG
AACTTAAGGCTAGAGCCACCATGATTGAACAAGATGGATTGCACGCAGGTTCTCCGGCCGCTTGGGTGGA
GAGGCTATTCGGCTATGACTGGGCACAACAGACAATCGGCTGCTCTGATGCCGCCGTGTTCCGGCTGTCA
GCGCAGGGGCGCCCGGTTCTTTTTGTCAAGACCGACCTGTCCGGTGCCCTGAATGAACTGCAGGACGAGG
CAGCGCGGCTATCGTGGCTGGCCACGACGGGCGTTCCTTGCGCAGCTGTGCTCGACGTTGTCACTGAAGC
GGGAAGGGACTGGCTGCTATTGGGCGAAGTGCCGGGGCAGGATCTCCTGTCATCTCACCTTGCTCCTGCC
GAGAAAGTATCCATCATGGCTGATGCAATGCGGCGGCTGCATACGCTTGATCCGGCTACCTGCCCATTCG
ACCACCAAGCGAAACATCGCATCGAGCGAGCACGTACTCGGATGGAAGCCGGTCTTGTCGATCAGGATGA
TCTGGACGAAGAGCATCAGGGGCTCGCGCCAGCCGAACTGTTCGCCAGGCTCAAGGCGCGCATGCCCGAC
GGCGAGGATCTCGTCGTGACCCATGGCGATGCCTGCTTGCCGAATATCATGGTGGAAAATGGCCGCTTTT
CTGGATTCATCGACTGTGGCCGGCTGGGTGTGGCGGACCGCTATCAGGACATAGCGTTGGCTACCCGTGA
TATTGCTGAAGAGCTTGGCGGCGAATGGGCTGACCGCTTCCTCGTGCTTTACGGTATCGCCGCTCCCGAT
TCGCAGCGCATCGCCTTCTATCGCCTTCTTGACGAGTTCTTCTGAGCGGGACTCTGGGGTTCGAAATGAC
CGACCAAGCGACGCCCAACCTGCCATCACGATGGCCGCAATAAAATATCTTTATTTTCATTACATCTGTG
TGTTGGTTTTTTGTGTGAATCGATAGCGATAAGGATCCGCGTATGGTGCACTCTCAGTACAATCTGCTCT
GATGCCGCATAGTTAAGCCAGCCCCGACACCCGCCAACACCCGCTGACGCGCCCTGACGGGCTTGTCTGC
TCCCGGCATCCGCTTACAGACAAGCTGTGACCGTCTCCGGGAGCTGCATGTGTCAGAGGTTTTCACCGTC
ATCACCGAAACGCGCGAGACGAAAGGGCCTCGTGATACGCCTATTTTTATAGGTTAATGTCATGATAATA
ATGGTTTCTTAGACGTCAGGTGGCACTTTTCGGGGAAATGTGCGCGGAACCCCTATTTGTTTATTTTTCT
AAATACATTCAAATATGTATCCGCTCATGAGACAATAACCCTGATAAATGCTTCAATAATATTGAAAAAG
GAAGAGTATGAGTATTCAACATTTCCGTGTCGCCCTTATTCCCTTTTTTGCGGCATTTTGCCTTCCTGTT
TTTGCTCACCCAGAAACGCTGGTGAAAGTAAAAGATGCTGAAGATCAGTTGGGTGCACGAGTGGGTTACA
TCGAACTGGATCTCAACAGCGGTAAGATCCTTGAGAGTTTTCGCCCCGAAGAACGTTTTCCAATGATGAG
CACTTTTAAAGTTCTGCTATGTGGCGCGGTATTATCCCGTATTGACGCCGGGCAAGAGCAACTCGGTCGC
CGCATACACTATTCTCAGAATGACTTGGTTGAGTACTCACCAGTCACAGAAAAGCATCTTACGGATGGCA
TGACAGTAAGAGAATTATGCAGTGCTGCCATAACCATGAGTGATAACACTGCGGCCAACTTACTTCTGAC
AACGATCGGAGGACCGAAGGAGCTAACCGCTTTTTTGCACAACATGGGGGATCATGTAACTCGCCTTGAT
CGTTGGGAACCGGAGCTGAATGAAGCCATACCAAACGACGAGCGTGACACCACGATGCCTGTAGCAATGG
CAACAACGTTGCGCAAACTATTAACTGGCGAACTACTTACTCTAGCTTCCCGGCAACAATTAATAGACTG
GATGGAGGCGGATAAAGTTGCAGGACCACTTCTGCGCTCGGCCCTTCCGGCTGGCTGGTTTATTGCTGAT
AAATCTGGAGCCGGTGAGCGTGGGTCTCGCGGTATCATTGCAGCACTGGGGCCAGATGGTAAGCCCTCCC
GTATCGTAGTTATCTACACGACGGGGAGTCAGGCAACTATGGATGAACGAAATAGACAGATCGCTGAGAT
AGGTGCCTCACTGATTAAGCATTGGTAACTGTCAGACCAAGTTTACTCATATATACTTTAGATTGATTTA
AAACTTCATTTTTAATTTAAAAGGATCTAGGTGAAGATCCTTTTTGATAATCTCATGACCAAAATCCCTT
AACGTGAGTTTTCGTTCCACTGAGCGTCAGACCCCGTAGAAAAGATCAAAGGATCTTCTTGAGATCCTTT
TTTTCTGCGCGTAATCTGCTGCTTGCAAACAAAAAAACCACCGCTACCAGCGGTGGTTTGTTTGCCGGAT
CAAGAGCTACCAACTCTTTTTCCGAAGGTAACTGGCTTCAGCAGAGCGCAGATACCAAATACTGTTCTTC
TAGTGTAGCCGTAGTTAGGCCACCACTTCAAGAACTCTGTAGCACCGCCTACATACCTCGCTCTGCTAAT
CCTGTTACCAGTGGCTGCTGCCAGTGGCGATAAGTCGTGTCTTACCGGGTTGGACTCAAGACGATAGTTA
CCGGATAAGGCGCAGCGGTCGGGCTGAACGGGGGGTTCGTGCACACAGCCCAGCTTGGAGCGAACGACCT
ACACCGAACTGAGATACCTACAGCGTGAGCTATGAGAAAGCGCCACGCTTCCCGAAGGGAGAAAGGCGGA
CAGGTATCCGGTAAGCGGCAGGGTCGGAACAGGAGAGCGCACGAGGGAGCTTCCAGGGGGAAACGCCTGG
TATCTTTATAGTCCTGTCGGGTTTCGCCACCTCTGACTTGAGCGTCGATTTTTGTGATGCTCGTCAGGGG
GGCGGAGCCTATGGAAAAACGCCAGCAACGCGGCCTTTTTACGGTTCCTGGCCTTTTGCTGGCCTTTTGC
TCACATGGCTCGACAGATCT
Features (pLannotate 1.2.2; 22 found; start..end, strand, type, name):
    140..517     +  enhancer       CMV enhancer: human cytomegalovirus immediate early enhancer
    518..729     +  promoter       CMV promoter: human cytomegalovirus (CMV) immediate early promoter
    890..1022    +  intron         chimeric intron: chimera between introns from human β-globin and immunoglobulin heavy chain genes
   1067..1085    +  promoter       T7 promoter: promoter for bacteriophage T7 RNA polymerase
   1107..1148    +  CDS            V5 tag: epitope tag from simian virus 5
   1170..1283    +  CDS            SBP: streptavidin-binding peptide selected from a peptide library; binds streptavidin with nanomolar affinity (Keefe et al., 2001)
   1308..2399    +  CDS            MBP: maltose binding protein from E. coli; malE (mutated); This version of the gene does not encode a signal sequence, so MBP will remain in the cytosol.
   2412..2828    +  CDS            PNRC2: PNRC2_HUMAN - Experimental evidence at protein level: Swiss-Prot protein existence level 1. Involved in nonsense-mediated mRNA decay (NMD) by acting as a bridge between the mRNA decapping complex and the NMD machinery (PubMed:19150429). May act by targeting the NMD machinery to the P-body and recruiting the decapping machinery to aberrant mRNAs (PubMed:19150429). Required for UPF1/RENT1 localization to the P-body (PubMed:19150429). Plays a role in glucocorticoid receptor-mediated mRNA degradation by interacting with the glucocorticoid receptor NR3C1 in a ligand-dependent manner when it is boun
   2843..2860    -  promoter       T3 promoter (fragment): promoter for bacteriophage T3 RNA polymerase
   2878..2999    -  polyA_signal   SV40 poly(A) signal: SV40 polyadenylation signal
   3022..3090    -  CDS            large T antigen (fragment): large T antigen from SV40 (simian virus 40)
   3114..3181    +  CDS            lacZα (fragment): LacZα fragment of β-galactosidase; lacZ fragment
   3185..3613    +  rep_origin     f1 ori (sequence partly withheld): f1 bacteriophage origin of replication; arrow indicates direction of (+) strand synthesis
   3641..3692    -  misc_feature   bom (fragment): basis of mobility region from pBR322
   3757..4114    +  promoter       SV40 promoter: SV40 enhancer and early promoter
   4165..4956    +  CDS            neo: KKA2_KLEPN - Also known as kan, nptII. Experimental evidence at protein level: Swiss-Prot protein existence level 1. Resistance to kanamycin, neomycin, paromomycin, ribostamycin, butirosin and gentamicin B. From Klebsiella pneumoniae.
   5023..5071    +  polyA_signal   poly(A) signal: synthetic polyadenylation signal
   5091..5145    -  misc_feature   bom (fragment): basis of mobility region from pBR322
   5247..5282    -  CDS            rop (fragment): Rop protein, which maintains plasmids at low copy number; rop
   5377..5481    +  promoter       AmpR promoter: bla
   5482..6342    +  CDS            AmpR: β-lactamase; bla; confers resistance to ampicillin, carbenicillin, and related antibiotics
   6513..7101    +  rep_origin     ori: high-copy-number ColE1/pMB1/pBR322/pUC origin of replication
