[The description below was written by a language model from this plasmid's Addgene catalogue record and pLannotate feature annotations shown in this document.]
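Description:
pCIneo-V5-SBP-MBP-HsPNRC2_V is a 7,174 nt mammalian expression plasmid built on the pCI-neo backbone that produces human PNRC2 fused to a triple N-terminal tag. It is propagated in E. coli as a high-copy plasmid through a ColE1/pUC-type origin and selected with ampicillin via the β-lactamase gene. An f1 origin is also present, which in principle permits single-stranded DNA production. For selection in mammalian cells, the backbone carries a neomycin phosphotransferase gene driven by the SV40 enhancer/early promoter and terminated by a synthetic poly(A) signal, which allows G418 selection of stable transfectants.

The expression cassette uses the human cytomegalovirus immediate early enhancer and promoter, followed by a chimeric β-globin/immunoglobulin heavy chain intron that typically improves transcript processing and expression. A T7 promoter sits just upstream of the coding region and can serve for in vitro transcription. The annotated coding features run in series: a V5 epitope tag for immunodetection, a streptavidin-binding peptide (SBP) for affinity capture on streptavidin resin, a cytosolic maltose binding protein lacking its signal sequence, and then PNRC2. The cassette ends at the SV40 polyadenylation signal.

PNRC2 is annotated as a factor in nonsense-mediated mRNA decay that bridges the decapping complex and the NMD machinery. The tag arrangement suits pulldown and co-precipitation assays from transfected human cells to test protein interactions, consistent with the associated study on recruitment of mRNA decay factors to nonsense-containing transcripts. However, the record states the purpose only as mammalian expression of HsPNRC2, and it gives no cloning method. The depositor sequence may be theoretical rather than fully verified.
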