Addgene plasmid #147761: pCIneo-V5-SBP-MBP-HsPNRC2_V
Purpose: Mammalian Expression of HsPNRC2
Depositing lab: Elisa Izaurralde. Depositing organization: Max Planck Institute for Developmental Biology. Publication: The SMG5-SMG7 heterodimer directly recruits the CCR4-NOT deadenylase complex to mRNAs containing nonsense codons via interaction with POP2. Loh B, Jonas S, Izaurralde E. Genes Dev. 2013 Oct 1;27(19):2125-38. doi: 10.1101/gad.226951.113. PubMed 24115769.
Backbone
  Vector backbone: pCI-neo
  Vector type: Mammalian Expression
Growth in bacteria
  Bacterial resistance: Ampicillin, 100 μg/mL
  Growth temperature: 37°C
  Growth strain: DH5alpha
  Copy number: High Copy
Gene/Insert
  Gene/Insert name: HsPNRC2
  Species: H. sapiens (human)
  Entrez Gene: PNRC2
  Cloning method: Unknown
Terms and licenses: Academic/Nonprofit Terms; Industry Terms: Not Available to Industry
Depositor comments: Plasmids from this collection were made available to the research community and donated after the lab closed. Please note that the sequence provided by the depositing laboratory may be theoretical/predicted or based on Sanger sequencing results. There may be discrepancies between sequencing results obtained by Addgene and the depositor sequence. If an Addgene verified sequence is not available, please contact before placing your order to request that our lab fully sequence the plasmid.
How to cite: pCIneo-V5-SBP-MBP-HsPNRC2_V was a gift from Elisa Izaurralde (Addgene plasmid # 147761 ; http://n2t.net/addgene:147761 ; RRID:Addgene_147761)
